Addgene plasmid #47108: pSPgRNA
Purpose: Expresses a S. pyogenes Cas9/dCas9 guide RNA in mammalian cells
Depositing lab: Charles Gersbach. Depositing organization: Duke University. Publication: RNA-guided gene activation by CRISPR-Cas9-based transcription factors. Perez-Pinera P, Kocak DD, Vockley CM, Adler AF, Kabadi AM, Polstein LR, Thakore PI, Glass KA, Ousterout DG, Leong KW, Guilak F, Crawford GE, Reddy TE, Gersbach CA. Nat Methods. 2013 Jul 25. doi: 10.1038/nmeth.2600. PubMed 23892895.
Backbone
  Vector backbone: pZDonor
  Backbone manufacturer: Sigma
  Total vector size (bp): 3223
  Vector type: Mammalian Expression, CRISPR
Growth in bacteria
  Bacterial resistance: Ampicillin, 100 μg/mL
  Growth temperature: 37°C
  Growth strain: DH5alpha
  Copy number: High Copy
Gene/Insert
  Gene/Insert name: SPgRNA (alt name: S. Pyogenes guide RNA)
  Species: Synthetic
  Promoter: U6
  Cloning method: Unknown
  Sequencing primers: 5′ hU6-F; 3′ T3
Terms and licenses: Academic/Nonprofit Terms; Industry Terms: Not Available to Industry
Depositor comments: For more information on Gersbach Lab CRISPR Plasmids please refer to: http://www.addgene.org/crispr/Gersbach/
How to cite: pSPgRNA was a gift from Charles Gersbach (Addgene plasmid # 47108 ; http://n2t.net/addgene:47108 ; RRID:Addgene_47108)
