[The description below was written by a language model from this plasmid's Addgene catalogue record and the feature table of its GenBank file.]
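Description:
pSPgRNA is a compact 3,223 bp mammalian expression plasmid built on the pZDonor backbone and designed to express a single guide RNA for Streptococcus pyogenes Cas9 or its nuclease-dead derivative dCas9. It is maintained in E. coli as a high-copy plasmid through a ColE1/pUC-type origin of replication and is selected with ampicillin via the beta-lactamase gene driven by its own promoter. An f1 bacteriophage origin is also present. The plasmid carries no mammalian selection marker or reporter in the annotated features, so it is suited to transient delivery alongside a separate Cas9 or dCas9 expression construct.

The functional cassette consists of the human U6 promoter, an RNA polymerase III promoter well suited to producing short, uncapped, non-polyadenylated transcripts, followed after a short unannotated gap by the S. pyogenes guide RNA scaffold that Cas9 binds. The gap between promoter and scaffold is where a target-specific protospacer would sit, although the record does not state the cloning method or describe the cloning site, and no specific targeting sequence is listed. Flanking the cassette are remnants of a standard cloning-vector polylinker region, including T7 and T3 phage promoters, M13 forward and reverse primer sites, and lac promoter, operator and CAP binding elements. These serve mainly as sequencing landmarks, with the U6 forward and T3 primers recommended for verifying the insert. The associated work used such guides to direct dCas9-based transcription factors to endogenous promoters for RNA-guided gene activation, and the same guide format also supports genome editing with active Cas9.
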