LOCUS       Exported 3223 bp ds-DNA circular SYN 12-MAY-2021
DEFINITION  Expresses a S. pyogenes Cas9/dCas9 guide RNA in mammalian cells.
ACCESSION   .
VERSION     .
KEYWORDS    pSPgRNA
SOURCE      synthetic DNA construct
  ORGANISM  synthetic DNA construct
REFERENCE   1 (bases 1 to 3223)
  AUTHORS   Perez-Pinera P, Kocak DD, Vockley CM, Adler AF, Kabadi AM, Polstein
            LR, Thakore PI, Glass KA, Ousterout DG, Leong KW, Guilak F, Crawford
            GE, Reddy TE, Gersbach CA
  TITLE     RNA-guided gene activation by CRISPR-Cas9-based transcription
            factors.
  JOURNAL   Nat Methods. 2013 Jul 25. doi: 10.1038/nmeth.2600.
  PUBMED    23892895
REFERENCE   2 (bases 1 to 3223)
  AUTHORS   .
  TITLE     Direct Submission
  JOURNAL   Exported May 12, 2021 from SnapGene Server 1.1.58
            http://www.snapgene.com
FEATURES             Location/Qualifiers
     source          1..3223
                     /organism="synthetic DNA construct"
                     /mol_type="other DNA"
     promoter        1..241
                     /label=U6 promoter
                     /note="RNA polymerase III promoter for human U6 snRNA"
     primer_bind     1..21
                     /label=hU6-F
                     /note="Human U6 promoter, forward primer"
     misc_RNA        268..343
                     /label=gRNA scaffold
                     /note="guide RNA scaffold for the Streptococcus pyogenes
                     CRISPR/Cas9 system"
     primer_bind     complement(377..397)
                     /label=T3
                     /note="T3 promoter, forward primer"
     promoter        complement(377..395)
                     /label=T3 promoter
                     /note="promoter for bacteriophage T3 RNA polymerase"
     primer_bind     complement(416..432)
                     /label=M13 rev
                     /note="common sequencing primer, one of multiple similar
                     variants"
     primer_bind     complement(416..432)
                     /label=M13 Reverse
                     /note="In lacZ gene. Also called M13-rev"
     primer_bind     complement(429..451)
                     /label=M13/pUC Reverse
                     /note="In lacZ gene"
     protein_bind    440..456
                     /label=lac operator
                     /bound_moiety="lac repressor encoded by lacI"
                     /note="The lac repressor binds to the lac operator to
                     inhibit transcription in E. coli. This inhibition can be
                     relieved by adding lactose or
                     isopropyl-beta-D-thiogalactopyranoside (IPTG)."
     promoter        complement(464..494)
                     /label=lac promoter
                     /note="promoter for the E. coli lac operon"
     protein_bind    509..530
                     /label=CAP binding site
                     /bound_moiety="E. coli catabolite activator protein"
                     /note="CAP binding activates transcription in the presence
                     of cAMP."
     primer_bind     complement(647..664)
                     /label=L4440
                     /note="L4440 vector, forward primer"
     rep_origin      complement(818..1406)
                     /direction=LEFT
                     /label=ori
                     /note="high-copy-number ColE1/pMB1/pBR322/pUC origin of
                     replication"
     primer_bind     complement(898..917)
                     /label=pBR322ori-F
                     /note="pBR322 origin, forward primer"
     CDS             complement(1577..2437)
                     /codon_start=1
                     /gene="bla"
                     /product="beta-lactamase"
                     /label=AmpR
                     /note="confers resistance to ampicillin, carbenicillin, and
                     related antibiotics"
                     /translation="MSIQHFRVALIPFFAAFCLPVFAHPETLVKVKDAEDQLGARVGYI
                     ELDLNSGKILESFRPEERFPMMSTFKVLLCGAVLSRIDAGQEQLGRRIHYSQNDLVEYS
                     PVTEKHLTDGMTVRELCSAAITMSDNTAANLLLTTIGGPKELTAFLHNMGDHVTRLDRW
                     EPELNEAIPNDERDTTMPVAMATTLRKLLTGELLTLASRQQLIDWMEADKVAGPLLRSA
                     LPAGWFIADKSGAGERGSRGIIAALGPDGKPSRIVVIYTTGSQATMDERNRQIAEIGAS
                     LIKHW"
     primer_bind     2200..2219
                     /label=Amp-R
                     /note="Ampicillin resistance gene, reverse primer"
     promoter        complement(2438..2542)
                     /gene="bla"
                     /label=AmpR promoter
     rep_origin      complement(2568..3023)
                     /direction=LEFT
                     /label=f1 ori
                     /note="f1 bacteriophage origin of replication; arrow
                     indicates direction of (+) strand synthesis"
     primer_bind     complement(2705..2726)
                     /label=F1ori-F
                     /note="F1 origin, forward primer"
     primer_bind     2917..2936
                     /label=F1ori-R
                     /note="F1 origin, reverse primer"
     primer_bind     3150..3172
                     /label=M13/pUC Forward
                     /note="In lacZ gene"
     primer_bind     3164..3181
                     /label=M13 Forward
                     /note="In lacZ gene. Also called M13-F20 or M13 (-21)
                     Forward"
     primer_bind     3165..3181
                     /label=M13 fwd
                     /note="common sequencing primer, one of multiple similar
                     variants"
     primer_bind     3191..3210
                     /label=T7
                     /note="T7 promoter, forward primer"
     promoter        3191..3209
                     /label=T7 promoter
                     /note="promoter for bacteriophage T7 RNA polymerase"
ORIGIN
        1 gagggcctat ttcccatgat tccttcatat ttgcatatac gatacaaggc tgttagagag
       61 ataattggaa ttaatttgac tgtaaacaca aagatattag tacaaaatac gtgacgtaga
      121 aagtaataat ttcttgggta gtttgcagtt ttaaaattat gttttaaaat ggactatcat
      181 atgcttatcg taacttgaaa gtatttcgat ttcttggctt tatatatctt gtggaaagga
      241 cgaaacaccg ggtcttcgag aagacctgtt ttagagctag aaatagcaag ttaaaataag
      301 gctagtccgt tatcaacttg aaaaagtggc accgagtcgg tgcttttttt ccgcggtgga
      361 gctccagctt ttgttccctt tagtgagggt taattgcgcg cttggcgtaa tcatggtcat
      421 agctgtttcc tgtgtgaaat tgttatccgc tcacaattcc acacaacata cgagccggaa
      481 gcataaagtg taaagcctgg ggtgcctaat gagtgagcta actcacatta attgcgttgc
      541 gctcactgcc cgctttccag tcgggaaacc tgtcgtgcca gctgcattaa tgaatcggcc
      601 aacgcgcggg gagaggcggt ttgcgtattg ggcgctcttc cgcttcctcg ctcactgact
      661 cgctgcgctc ggtcgttcgg ctgcggcgag cggtatcagc tcactcaaag gcggtaatac
      721 ggttatccac agaatcaggg gataacgcag gaaagaacat gtgagcaaaa ggccagcaaa
      781 aggccaggaa ccgtaaaaag gccgcgttgc tggcgttttt ccataggctc cgcccccctg
      841 acgagcatca caaaaatcga cgctcaagtc agaggtggcg aaacccgaca ggactataaa
      901 gataccaggc gtttccccct ggaagctccc tcgtgcgctc tcctgttccg accctgccgc
      961 ttaccggata cctgtccgcc tttctccctt cgggaagcgt ggcgctttct catagctcac
     1021 gctgtaggta tctcagttcg gtgtaggtcg ttcgctccaa gctgggctgt gtgcacgaac
     1081 cccccgttca gcccgaccgc tgcgccttat ccggtaacta tcgtcttgag tccaacccgg
     1141 taagacacga cttatcgcca ctggcagcag ccactggtaa caggattagc agagcgaggt
     1201 atgtaggcgg tgctacagag ttcttgaagt ggtggcctaa ctacggctac actagaagaa
     1261 cagtatttgg tatctgcgct ctgctgaagc cagttacctt cggaaaaaga gttggtagct
     1321 cttgatccgg caaacaaacc accgctggta gcggtggttt ttttgtttgc aagcagcaga
     1381 ttacgcgcag aaaaaaagga tctcaagaag atcctttgat cttttctacg gggtctgacg
     1441 ctcagtggaa cgaaaactca cgttaaggga ttttggtcat gagattatca aaaaggatct
     1501 tcacctagat ccttttaaat taaaaatgaa gttttaaatc aatctaaagt atatatgagt
     1561 aaacttggtc tgacagttac caatgcttaa tcagtgaggc acctatctca gcgatctgtc
     1621 tatttcgttc atccatagtt gcctgactcc ccgtcgtgta gataactacg atacgggagg
     1681 gcttaccatc tggccccagt gctgcaatga taccgcgaga cccacgctca ccggctccag
     1741 atttatcagc aataaaccag ccagccggaa gggccgagcg cagaagtggt cctgcaactt
     1801 tatccgcctc catccagtct attaattgtt gccgggaagc tagagtaagt agttcgccag
     1861 ttaatagttt gcgcaacgtt gttgccattg ctacaggcat cgtggtgtca cgctcgtcgt
     1921 ttggtatggc ttcattcagc tccggttccc aacgatcaag gcgagttaca tgatccccca
     1981 tgttgtgcaa aaaagcggtt agctccttcg gtcctccgat cgttgtcaga agtaagttgg
     2041 ccgcagtgtt atcactcatg gttatggcag cactgcataa ttctcttact gtcatgccat
     2101 ccgtaagatg cttttctgtg actggtgagt actcaaccaa gtcattctga gaatagtgta
     2161 tgcggcgacc gagttgctct tgcccggcgt caatacggga taataccgcg ccacatagca
     2221 gaactttaaa agtgctcatc attggaaaac gttcttcggg gcgaaaactc tcaaggatct
     2281 taccgctgtt gagatccagt tcgatgtaac ccactcgtgc acccaactga tcttcagcat
     2341 cttttacttt caccagcgtt tctgggtgag caaaaacagg aaggcaaaat gccgcaaaaa
     2401 agggaataag ggcgacacgg aaatgttgaa tactcatact cttccttttt caatattatt
     2461 gaagcattta tcagggttat tgtctcatga gcggatacat atttgaatgt atttagaaaa
     2521 ataaacaaat aggggttccg cgcacatttc cccgaaaagt gccacctaaa ttgtaagcgt
     2581 taatattttg ttaaaattcg cgttaaattt ttgttaaatc agctcatttt ttaaccaata
     2641 ggccgaaatc ggcaaaatcc cttataaatc aaaagaatag accgagatag ggttgagtgt
     2701 tgttccagtt tggaacaaga gtccactatt aaagaacgtg gactccaacg tcaaaggnnn
     2761 nnnnnnnnnn nnnnnnnnnn nnnnnnnnnn nnnnnnnnnn nnnnnntnnn nnnnnnnnnn
     2821 nnnnnnnnnn nnnnnnnnnn nnnnnnnnnn nnnnnnnnnn nnnnnnnnnn nnnnnnnnnn
     2881 nnnnnnnnnn nnnnnnnngn nnnnnnnnnn nnnnnnnnnn nnnnnnnnnn nnnnnnnnnn
     2941 nnnnnnnnnn nnnnnnnnnn nnnnnnnnnn nnnnnnnnnn nnnnnnnnnn nnnnnnnnnn
     3001 nnnnnnnnnn nnnnnnnnnn nnncccattc gccattcagg ctgcgcaact gttgggaagg
     3061 gcgatcggtg cgggcctctt cgctattacg ccagctggcg aaagggggat gtgctgcaag
     3121 gcgattaagt tgggtaacgc cagggttttc ccagtcacga cgttgtaaaa cgacggccag
     3181 tgagcgcgcg taatacgact cactataggg cgaattgggt acc
//
