>Addgene plasmid #47108 | pSPgRNA | addgene partial sequence | sequence record 69388 | hU6-F 5'-GAGGGCCTATTTCCCATGATT-3'
GCTGTTAGAGAGATAATTGGAATTAATTTGACTGTAAACACAAAGATATTAGTACAAAATACGTGACGTA
GAAAGTAATAATTTCTTGGGTAGTTTGCAGTTTTAAAATTATGTTTTAAAATGGACTATCATATGCTTAT
CGTAACTTGAAAGTATTTCGATTTCTTGGCTTTATATATCTTGTGGAAAGGACGAAACACCGGGTCTTCG
AGAAGACCTGTTTTAGAGCTAGAAATAGCAAGTTAAAATAAGGCTAGTCCGTTATCAACTTGAAAAAGTG
GCACCGAGTCGGTGCTTTTTTTCCGCGGTGGAGCTCCAGCTTTTGTTCCCTTTAGTGAGGGTTAATTGCG
CGCTTGGCGTAATCATGGTCATAGCTGTTTCCTGTGTGAAATTGTTATCCGCTCACAATTCCACACAACA
TACGAGCCGGAAGCATAAAGTGTAAAGCCTGGGGTGCCTAATGAGTGAGCTAACTCACATTAATTGCGTT
GCGCTCACTGCCCGCTTTCCAGTCGGGAAACCTGTCGTGCCAGCTGCATTAATGAATCGGCCAACGCGCG
GGGAGAGGCGGTTTGCGTATTGGGCGCTCTTCCGCTTCCTCGCTCACTGACTCGCTGCGCTCGGTCGTTC
GGCTGCGGCGAGCGGTATCAGCTCACTCAAAGGCGGTAATACGGTTATCCACAGAATCAGGGGATAACGC
AGGAAAGAACATGTGAGCAAAAGGCCAGCAAAAGGCCAGGAACCGTAAAAAGGCCGCGTTGCTGGCGTTT
TTCCATAGGCTCCGCCCC
