>Addgene plasmid #47108 | pSPgRNA | addgene partial sequence | sequence record 141733 | pUC-4 5'-CAGTGAGCGAGGAAGCGGAAGAGCGCCCAA-3'
GTTGGCCGATTCATTAATGCAGCTGGCACGACAGGTTTCCCGACTGGAAAGCGGGCAGTGAGCGCAACGC
AATTAATGTGAGTTAGCTCACTCATTAGGCACCCCAGGCTTTACACTTTATGCTTCCGGCTCGTATGTTG
TGTGGAATTGTGAGCGGATAACAATTTCACACAGGAAACAGCTATGACCATGATTACGCCAAGCGCGCAA
TTAACCCTCACTAAAGGGAACAAAAGCTGGAGCTCCACCGCGGAAAAAAAGCACCGACTCGGTGCCACTT
TTTCAAGTTGATAACGGACTAGCCTTATTTTAACTTGCTATTTCTAGCTCTAAAACAGGTCTTCTCGAAG
ACCCGGTGTTTCGTCCTTTCCACAAGATATATAAAGCCAAGAAATCGAAATACTTTCAAGTTACGATAAG
CATATGATAGTCCATTTTAAAACATAATTTTAAAACTGCAAACTACCCAAGAAATTATTACTTTCTACGT
CACGTATTTTGTACTAATATCTTTGTGTTTACAGTCAAATTAATTCCAATTATCTCTCTAACAGCCTTGT
ATCGTATATGCAAATATGAAGGAATCATGGGAAATAGGCCCTCGGTACCCAATTCGCCCTATAGTGAGTC
GTATTACGCGCGCTCACTGGCCGTCGTTTTACAACGTCGTGACTGGGAAAACCCTGGCGTTACCCAACTT
AATCGCCTTGCAGCACATCCCCCTTTCGCCAGCTGGCGTAATAGCGAAGAGGCCCGCACCGATCGCCCTT
CCCAACAGTTGCGCAGCCTGAATGGCGA
